>Addgene plasmid #193048 | pZCS36 (Phsp16.41::Cas9(dpiRNA)::tbb-2 ‘3UTR) | addgene full sequence | sequence record 389079 | Addgene NGS Result
GCGCCCAATACGCAAACCGCCTCTCCCCGCGCGTTGGCCGATTCATTAATGCAGCTGGCACGACAGGTTT
CCCGACTGGAAAGCGGGCAGTGAGCGCAACGCAATTAATGTGAGTTAGCTCACTCATTAGGCACCCCAGG
CTTTACACTTTATGCTTCCGGCTCGTATGTTGTGTGGAATTGTGAGCGGATAACAATTTCACACAGGAAA
CAGCTATGACCATGATTACGCCAAGCTTGCATGCCTGCAGGTCGACTCTAGAGGATCCCCTACAGGTCGA
CTCTAGAGGATCACCAAAAACGGAACGTTGAGCTGGACGGAAATAGTGGTAAAGTGACATGATTATAGTT
TGAAGATTTCTAATTTCACAATTAGAGCAAATGTTGTTCGGTATTTATTTTCAACGGTATTTATACTATT
TTCCACCTTTTTCTAGAACATTCGAGCTGCTTGTTGCAAAAGGAGGGCGACTCACATTCGGTACATGGAA
AAGTAGTGTACACAATAAAGAGACCCAGATACATTTTCCGTCTGCGTCTCTTTGCACCCACCGGGAGTAT
TTTCAAACGAATGCATCTAGGACCTTCTAGAACATTCTGTAAGGCTGCAGAATGCGGGTATATAAGGAAA
GCGGGCTCAGAGGAAGCCAACACGCTTTGTTCTAGTGCATCTAAAAAACTTCGAAAATCCTCATCGGATC
CTATCGATTCGCGGCCGCTGTACACCCGGGTGCCCTATAGTGAGTCGTATTGGTACCGGTAGAAAAAATA
TGGACAAAAAATACAGCATCGGACTCGACATCGGTACCAACTCCGTCGGTTGGGCCGTCATCACCGACGA
GTACAAGGTGCGTTGGCTAATTTCCTGAATATCTTCAATTTACTACATTTCAGGTCCCATCCAAGAAGTT
CAAGGTCCTCGGTAACACAGACCGTCACTCAATCAAGAAGAACCTCATCGGAGCCCTCCTCTTCGACTCC
GGAGAGACCGCCGAGGCCACCCGTCTCAAGCGTACCGCCCGTCGTCGTTACACCCGTCGTAAGAACCGTA
TCTGCTACCTCCAGGAGATCTTCTCCAACGAGATGGCCAAGGTCGACGACTCATTCTTCCACCGCCTCGA
GGAGTCCTTCCTCGTCGAGGAGGACAAGAAGCACGAGCGTCACCCTATCTTCGGAAACATCGTCGACGAG
GTCGCCTACCACGAGAAGTACCCAACCATCTACCACCTCCGTAAGAAGCTCGTCGACTCCACCGACAAGG
CCGACCTCCGTCTCATCTACCTCGCCCTCGCCCACATGATCAAGTTCCGTGGACACTTCCTCATCGAGGG
AGACCTCAACCCAGACAACTCCGACGTCGACAAGCTCTTCATCCAGCTCGTCCAGACCTACAACCAGCTC
TTCGAGGAGAACCCTATCAACGCCTCCGGAGTCGACGCCAAGGCCATCCTCTCCGCCCGTCTCTCCAAGT
CCCGTCGTCTCGAGAACCTCATCGCCCAGCTCCCAGGAGAGAAGAAGAACGGACTCTTCGGAAACCTCAT
CGCCCTCTCCCTCGGACTCACCCCTAACTTCAAGTCCAACTTCGACCTCGCCGAGGACGCCAAGCTCCAG
CTCTCCAAAGACACCTACGACGACGACCTCGACAACCTCCTCGCCCAGATCGGAGACCAGTACGCCGACC
TCTTCCTCGCCGCCAAGGTCAGAAGAAAACATGTATTTTTGCTCACTGTAAACATTTTCAGAACCTCTCC
GACGCCATCCTCCTCTCCGACATCCTCCGTGTCAACACCGAGATAACCAAGGCCCCACTCTCCGCCTCCA
TGATCAAGCGTTACGACGAGCACCACCAGGACCTCACCCTCCTCAAGGCCCTCGTCCGTCAGCAGCTCCC
AGAGAAGTACAAGGAGATCTTCTTCGACCAGTCCAAGAACGGATACGCCGGATACATCGACGGAGGAGCC
TCCCAGGAGGAGTTCTACAAGTTCATCAAGCCAATCCTCGAAAAGATGGACGGAACAGAGGAGCTCCTCG
TCAAGCTCAACCGTGAGGACCTCCTCCGTAAGCAGCGTACCTTCGACAACGGATCCATCCCACACCAGAT
CCACCTCGGAGAGCTCCACGCCATCCTCCGTCGTCAGGAGGACTTCTACCCATTCCTGAAAGACAACCGC
GAAAAGATCGAAAAGATACTCACCTTCCGTATCCCATACTACGTCGGACCACTCGCCCGTGGAAACTCCC
GTTTCGCCTGGATGACCCGTAAGTCCGAGGAGACCATCACCCCATGGAACTTCGAGGAGGTCGTCGACAA
GGGAGCCTCCGCCCAGTCCTTCATCGAGCGTATGACCAACTTCGACAAGAACCTCCCTAACGAGAAGGTC
CTCCCAAAGCACTCCCTCCTCTACGAGTACTTCACCGTCTACAACGAGCTCACCAAGGTCAAGTACGTCA
CCGAGGGAATGCGTAAGCCAGCCTTCCTCTCCGGAGAACAGAAGAAGGCCATCGTCGACCTCCTCTTCAA
GGTAAGTTTAAACATGATTTTACTAACTAACTAATCTGATTTAAATTTTCAGACCAACCGTAAGGTGACA
GTCAAGCAACTCAAGGAGGACTACTTCAAGAAGATCGAGTGCTTCGACTCCGTCGAGATCTCCGGAGTCG
AGGACCGTTTCAACGCCTCCCTCGGAACCTACCACGACCTCCTCAAGATCATCAAGGACAAGGACTTCCT
CGACAACGAGGAGAACGAGGACATCCTCGAGGACATCGTCCTCACCCTCACCCTCTTCGAGGACCGTGAG
ATGATCGAGGAGCGTCTCAAGACCTACGCCCACCTCTTCGACGACAAGGTCATGAAGCAGCTCAAGCGTC
GTCGTTACACCGGATGGGGACGTCTCTCCCGTAAGCTCATCAACGGAATCCGTGACAAGCAGTCCGGAAA
GACCATCCTCGACTTCCTCAAGTCCGACGGATTCGCCAACCGTAACTTCATGCAGCTCATCCACGACGAC
TCCCTCACCTTCAAGGAGGACATCCAGAAGGCCCAGGTCTCCGGACAGGGAGACTCCCTCCACGAGCACA
TCGCCAACCTCGCCGGATCCCCAGCCATCAAGAAGGGAATCCTCCAGACCGTCAAGGTCGTCGACGAGCT
CGTCAAGGTCATGGGACGTCACAAGCCAGAGAACATCGTCATCGAGATGGCCCGCGAGAACCAGACCACC
CAGAAGGGACAGAAGAACTCCCGTGAGCGTATGAAGCGTATCGAGGAGGGAATCAAGGAGCTCGGATCCC
AGATCCTCAAGGAGCACCCAGTCGAGAACACCCAGCTCCAGAACGAGAAGCTCTACCTCTACTACCTCCA
GAACGGACGTGACATGTACGTCGACCAGGAGCTGGACATCAACCGTCTCTCCGACTACGACGTCGACCAC
ATCGTCCCACAGTCCTTCCTCAAGGACGACTCCATAGACAACAAGGTGCTCACCCGTTCCGACAAGAACC
GTGGAAAGTCCGACAACGTCCCATCCGAGGAGGTCGTCAAGAAGATGAAGAACTACTGGCGTCAGCTCCT
CAACGCCAAGCTCATCACCCAGCGTAAGTTCGACAACCTGACCAAGGCCGAGCGTGGAGGACTCTCCGAG
CTCGACAAGGCCGGATTCATCAAGCGTCAGCTCGTCGAGACCCGTCAGATCACCAAGCACGTCGCCCAGA
TCCTCGACTCCCGTATGAACACCAAGTACGACGAGAACGACAAGCTCATCCGTGAGGTCAAGGTCATCAC
CCTCAAGTCCAAGCTAGTCTCCGACTTCCGTAAAGACTTCCAGTTCTACAAGGTCCGTGAGATCAACAAC
TACCACCACGCCCACGACGCCTACCTCAACGCCGTCGTCGGAACCGCCCTCATCAAGAAGTACCCAAAGC
TCGAGTCCGAGTTCGTCTACGGAGACTACAAGGTCTACGACGTCCGTAAGGTAAGAATGAAGCAAACAAA
TTATGTTAATTCCAATTTTTAGATGATCGCCAAGTCCGAACAGGAGATAGGAAAGGCCACCGCCAAGTAC
TTCTTCTACTCCAACATCATGAACTTCTTCAAGACCGAGATAACCCTCGCCAACGGAGAGATCCGTAAGC
GTCCACTCATCGAGACCAACGGAGAGACCGGAGAGATCGTCTGGGACAAGGGACGTGACTTCGCCACCGT
CCGTAAGGTCCTCTCCATGCCACAGGTCAACATCGTCAAGAAGACCGAGGTCCAGACCGGAGGATTCTCC
AAGGAGTCCATCCTCCCAAAGCGTAACTCCGACAAGCTCATCGCCCGTAAAAAGGACTGGGACCCTAAGA
AGTACGGAGGATTCGACTCCCCAACCGTCGCCTACTCCGTCCTCGTCGTCGCCAAGGTCGAGAAGGGAAA
GTCCAAGAAGCTCAAGTCCGTCAAGGAGCTCCTCGGAATCACCATCATGGAGCGTTCCTCCTTCGAGAAG
AACCCAATCGACTTCCTCGAGGCCAAGGGATACAAGGAGGTAAAGAAAGACCTCATCATCAAGCTCCCAA
AGTACTCCCTCTTCGAGCTCGAGAACGGACGTAAGCGTATGCTCGCCTCCGCCGGAGAGCTCCAGAAGGG
AAACGAGCTCGCCCTCCCATCCAAGTACGTCAACTTCCTCTACCTCGCCTCCCACTACGAGAAGCTCAAA
GGTTCCCCAGAAGACAACGAGCAGAAGCAGCTCTTCGTCGAGCAGCACAAGCACTACCTCGACGAGATCA
TCGAGCAGATCTCCGAGTTCTCCAAGCGTGTCATCCTCGCCGACGCCAACCTCGACAAGGTCCTCTCCGC
CTACAACAAGCACCGTGACAAGCCAATCCGTGAGCAGGCCGAGAACATCATCCACCTCTTCACCCTCACC
AACCTCGGAGCCCCAGCCGCCTTCAAGTACTTCGACACCACCATCGACCGTAAGCGTTACACCTCCACCA
AGGAGGTCCTCGACGCCACCCTCATCCACCAGTCCATCACCGGACTCTACGAGACCCGTATCGACCTCTC
CCAGCTCGGAGGAGACTCCCGTGCCGACCCAAAGAAGAAGCGTAAGGTCTAATTGTACAAAGTGGGATCC
ATGCAAAATCCTTTCAAGCATTCCCTTCTTCTCTATCACTCTTCTTTCTTTTTGTCAAAAAATTCTCTCG
CTAATTTATTTGCTTTTTTAATGTTATTATTTTATGACTTTTTATAGTCACTGAAAAGTTTGCATCTGAG
TGAAGTGAATGCTATCAAAATGTGATTCTGTCTGATGTACTTTCACAATCTCTCTTCAATTCCATTTTGA
AGTGCTTTAAACCCGAAAGGTTGAGAAAAATGCGAGCGCTCAAATATTTGTATTGTGTTCGTTGAGTGAC
CCAACAAAAAGAGGAAACTTTATTGTGCCGCCAAGAAAAAAGTCTCACGGGTACCGAGCTCGAATTCACT
GGCCGTCGTTTTACAACGTCGTGACTGGGAAAACCCTGGCGTTACCCAACTTAATCGCCTTGCAGCACAT
CCCCCTTTCGCCAGCTGGCGTAATAGCGAAGAGGCCCGCACCGATCGCCCTTCCCAACAGTTGCGCAGCC
TGAATGGCGAATGGCGCCTGATGCGGTATTTTCTCCTTACGCATCTGTGCGGTATTTCACACCGCATATG
GTGCACTCTCAGTACAATCTGCTCTGATGCCGCATAGTTAAGCCAGCCCCGACACCCGCCAACACCCGCT
GACGCGCCCTGACGGGCTTGTCTGCTCCCGGCATCCGCTTACAGACAAGCTGTGACCGTCTCCGGGAGCT
GCATGTGTCAGAGGTTTTCACCGTCATCACCGAAACGCGCGAGACGAAAGGGCCTCGTGATACGCCTATT
TTTATAGGTTAATGTCATGATAATAATGGTTTCTTAGACGTCAGGTGGCACTTTTCGGGGAAATGTGCGC
GGAACCCCTATTTGTTTATTTTTCTAAATACATTCAAATATGTATCCGCTCATGAGACAATAACCCTGAT
AAATGCTTCAATAATATTGAAAAAGGAAGAGTATGAGTATTCAACATTTCCGTGTCGCCCTTATTCCCTT
TTTTGCGGCATTTTGCCTTCCTGTTTTTGCTCACCCAGAAACGCTGGTGAAAGTAAAAGATGCTGAAGAT
CAGTTGGGTGCACGAGTGGGTTACATCGAACTGGATCTCAACAGCGGTAAGATCCTTGAGAGTTTTCGCC
CCGAAGAACGTTTTCCAATGATGAGCACTTTTAAAGTTCTGCTATGTGGCGCGGTATTATCCCGTATTGA
CGCCGGGCAAGAGCAACTCGGTCGCCGCATACACTATTCTCAGAATGACTTGGTTGAGTACTCACCAGTC
ACAGAAAAGCATCTTACGGATGGCATGACAGTAAGAGAATTATGCAGTGCTGCCATAACCATGAGTGATA
ACACTTCGGCCAACTTACTTCTGACAACGATCGGAGGACCGAAGGAGCTAACCGCTTTTTTGCACAACAT
GGGGGATCATGTAACTCGCCTTGATCGTTGGGAACCGGAGCTGAATGAAGCCATACCAAACGACGAGCGT
GACACCACGATGCCTGTAGCAATGGCAACAACGTTGCGCAAACTATTAACTGGCGAACTACTTACTCTAG
CTTCCCGGCAACAATTAATAGACTGGATGGAGGCGGATAAAGTTGCAGGACCACTTCTGCGCTCGGCCCT
TCCGGCTGGCTGGTTTATTGCTGATAAATCTGGAGCCGGTGAGCGTGGGTCTCGCGGTATCATTGCAGCA
CTGGGGCCAGATGGTAAGCCCTCCCGTATCGTAGTTATCTACACGACGGGGAGTCAGGCAACTATGGATG
AACGAAATAGACAGATCGCTGAGATAGGTGCCTCACTGATTAAGCATTGGTAACTGTCAGACCAAGTTTA
CTCATATATACTTTAGATTGATTTAAAACTTCATTTTTAATTTAAAAGGATCTAGGTGAAGATCCTTTTT
GATAATCTCATGACCAAAATCCCTTAACGTGAGTTTTCGTTCCACTGAGCGTCAGACCCCGTAGAAAAGA
TCAAAGGATCTTCTTGAGATCCTTTTTTTCTGCGCGTAATCTGCTGCTTGCAAACAAAAAAACCACCGCT
ACCAGCGGTGGTTTGTTTGCCGGATCAAGAGCTACCAACTCTTTTTCCGAAGGTAACTGGCTTCAGCAGA
GCGCAGATACCAAATACTGTTCTTCTAGTGTAGCCGTAGTTAGGCCACCACTTCAAGAACTCTGTAGCAC
CGCCTACATACCTCGCTCTGCTAATCCTGTTACCAGTGGCTGCTGCCAGTGGCGATAAGTCGTGTCTTAC
CGGGTTGGACTCAAGACGATAGTTACCGGATAAGGCGCAGCGGTCGGGCTGAACGGGGGGTTCGTGCACA
CAGCCCAGCTTGGAGCGAACGACCTACACCGAACTGAGATACCTACAGCGTGAGCTATGAGAAAGCGCCA
CGCTTCCCGAAGGGAGAAAGGCGGACAGGTATCCGGTAAGCGGCAGGGTCGGAACAGGAGAGCGCACGAG
GGAGCTTCCAGGGGGAAACGCCTGGTATCTTTATAGTCCTGTCGGGTTTCGCCACCTCTGACTTGAGCGT
CGATTTTTGTGATGCTCGTCAGGGGGGCGGAGCCTATGGAAAAACGCCAGCAACGCGGCCTTTTTACGGT
TCCTGGCCTTTTGCTGGCCTTTTGCTCACATGTTCTTTCCTGCGTTATCCCCTGATTCTGTGGATAACCG
TATTACCGCCTTTGAGTGAGCTGATACCGCTCGCCGCAGCCGAACGACCGAGCGCAGCGAGTCAGTGAGC
GAGGAAGCGGAAGA
Features (pLannotate 1.2.2; 18 found; start..end, strand, type, name):
      1..93      +  CDS            lacI (fragment): lac repressor; lacI; The lac repressor binds to the lac operator to inhibit transcription in E. coli. This inhibition can be relieved by adding lactose or isopropyl-β-D-thiogalactopyranoside (IPTG).
    106..127     +  protein_bind   CAP binding site: CAP binding activates transcription in the presence of cAMP. E. coli catabolite activator protein
    142..172     +  promoter       lac promoter: promoter for the E. coli lac operon
    180..196     +  protein_bind   lac operator: The lac repressor binds to the lac operator to inhibit transcription in E. coli. This inhibition can be relieved by adding lactose or isopropyl-β-D-thiogalactopyranoside (IPTG). lac repressor encoded by lacI
    233..270     -  misc_feature   MCS (fragment): pUC18/19 multiple cloning site
    273..292     -  misc_feature   MCS (fragment): pUC18/19 multiple cloning site
    290..340     -  CDS            hsp-16.2 (fragment): HSP12_CAEEL - Also known as hsp-16 Experimental evidence at transcript level: Swiss-Prot protein existence level 2. From Caenorhabditis elegans.
    734..751     -  promoter       T7 promoter (fragment): promoter for bacteriophage T7 RNA polymerase
    892..1697    +  CDS            Cas9 (fragment): S. pyogenes Cas9, codon optimized for C. elegans with a synthetic intron
   1739..5056    +  CDS            cas9 (fragment): CAS9_STRP1 - Also known as csn1 From Streptococcus pyogenes serotype M1.
   5111..5434    +  terminator     tbb-2 terminator: tbb-2; transcription terminator for the C. elegans tubulin beta-2 gene
   5438..5457    -  misc_feature   MCS (fragment): pUC18/19 multiple cloning site
   5454..5611    +  CDS            lacZα (fragment): LacZα fragment of β-galactosidase; lacZ fragment
   5617..5716    -  misc_feature   bom (fragment): basis of mobility region from pBR322
   5818..5853    -  CDS            rop (fragment): Rop protein, which maintains plasmids at low copy number; rop
   5948..6052    +  promoter       AmpR promoter: bla
   6053..6913    +  CDS            AmpR: β-lactamase; bla; confers resistance to ampicillin, carbenicillin, and related antibiotics
   7084..7672    +  rep_origin     ori: high-copy-number ColE1/pMB1/pBR322/pUC origin of replication
