[The description below was written by a language model from this plasmid's Addgene catalogue record and pLannotate feature annotations shown in this document.]
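Description:
pZCS36 is a pUC19-based plasmid for heat-shock-inducible expression of Cas9 in the nematode Caenorhabditis elegans. It is maintained in E. coli as a high-copy plasmid through the ColE1/pUC origin and selected with ampicillin through the bla (AmpR) gene and its promoter. Remnants of the pUC19 lac region (CAP site, lac promoter and operator, lacZα fragment, and split pieces of the multiple cloning site) flank the insert, consistent with Gibson assembly into the polylinker. The catalogue lists the total size as the empty-backbone figure of 2,686 bp. The sequenced record is 7,854 nt, which matches the backbone plus the stated 5,168 bp insert.

The insert is a single worm expression cassette. The hsp-16.41 heat-shock promoter, derived from an earlier plasmid, sits upstream of the coding sequence. The annotation also detects a short reverse-strand hsp-16.2 coding fragment at its far end, which fits the divergent arrangement of these heat-shock genes. The promoter drives Streptococcus pyogenes Cas9 that is codon-optimised for C. elegans and contains a synthetic intron. The "dpiRNA" label is not defined in the record, but it presumably denotes a version recoded to remove piRNA recognition sites and so limit germline silencing. The annotation splits Cas9 into two fragments, probably because of the intron and recoding. The cassette ends with the tbb-2 (β-tubulin) 3′UTR/terminator.

Keeping Cas9 off until animals are heat shocked allows DNA cleavage to be timed. The associated publication describes TARDIS, a method for library transgenesis in which sequences carried in transgenic arrays are integrated into the genome. This plasmid appears to supply the inducible nuclease for that approach. No guide RNA cassette is annotated, so guides would need to come from another source.
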