Addgene plasmid #193048: pZCS36 (Phsp16.41::Cas9(dpiRNA)::tbb-2 ‘3UTR)
Purpose: Heatshock expressed Cas9
Depositing lab: Patrick Phillips. Depositing organization: University of Oregon. Publication: High-throughput library transgenesis in Caenorhabditis elegans via Transgenic Arrays Resulting in Diversity of Integrated Sequences (TARDIS). Stevenson ZC, Moerdyk-Schauwecker MJ, Banse SA, Patel DS, Lu H, Phillips PC. Elife. 2023 Jul 4;12:RP84831. doi: 10.7554/eLife.84831. PubMed 37401921.
Backbone
  Vector backbone: pUC19
  Backbone manufacturer: New England Biolabs
  Backbone size w/o insert (bp): 2686
  Total vector size (bp): 2686
  Vector type: Worm Expression, CRISPR
Growth in bacteria
  Bacterial resistance: Ampicillin, 100 μg/mL
  Growth temperature: 37°C
  Growth strain: DH5alpha
  Copy number: High Copy
Gene/Insert
  Gene/Insert name: hsp16.41p::Cas9(dpiRNA)::tbb-2 ‘3UTR (alt name: Heat shock inducible Cas9)
  Species: C. elegans (nematode)
  Insert size (bp): 5168
  Promoter: hsp16.41p
  Cloning method: Gibson Cloning
  Sequencing primers: 5′ caggaaacagctatgaccatg
Resource information
  A portion of this plasmid was derived from a plasmid made by: hsp16.41 was derived from pMA122 acquired from Addgene, Cas9(dpiRNA)::tbb-2 was derived from pCFJ150-Cas9 acquired from Addgene
Terms and licenses: Academic/Nonprofit Terms; Industry Terms: Not Available to Industry
Depositor comments: Please visit https://www.biorxiv.org/content/10.1101/2022.10.30.514301v1 for bioRxiv preprint.
How to cite: pZCS36 (Phsp16.41::Cas9(dpiRNA)::tbb-2 ‘3UTR) was a gift from Patrick Phillips (Addgene plasmid # 193048 ; http://n2t.net/addgene:193048 ; RRID:Addgene_193048)
